Addgene plasmid #128432: R4pGWB401+Citrine
Purpose: (Empty Backbone) Modified R4pGWB401 three way Gateway destination vector (Nakagawa et al. 2008) that enables C-terminal fusion of Citrine, a dimeric acid stable yellow fluorescent protein.
Depositing lab: George Haughn. Depositing organization: University of British Columbia. Publication: Assessing the utility of seed coat-specific promoters to engineer cell wall polysaccharide composition of mucilage. McGee R, Dean GH, Mansfield SD, Haughn GW. Plant Mol Biol. 2019 Aug 17. pii: 10.1007/s11103-019-00909-8. doi: 10.1007/s11103-019-00909-8. PubMed 31422517.
Backbone
  Vector backbone: R4pGWB401
  Backbone manufacturer: Invitrogen modified by doi:10.1271/bbb.70678
  Backbone size (bp): 10835
  Modifications to backbone: The sequence encoding Citrine, a dimeric acid stable yellow fluorescence protein, was ligated downstream of the attR2 gateway site using the Eco47II and SacI sites, to enable C-terminal Citrine tagging during Three-way Gateway cloning.
  Vector type: Plant Expression ; Gateway destination vector
  Selectable markers: Kanamycin (35 ug/ml)
  Tag / fusion protein: Citrine, yellow fluorescence protein (C terminal on backbone)
Growth in bacteria
  Bacterial resistance: Chloramphenicol and Spectinomycin, 25 & 50 μg/mL
  Growth temperature: 37°C
  Growth strain: ccdB Survival
  Growth instructions: For selection use 100 ug/ml Spectinomycin
  Copy number: Low Copy
Gene/Insert
  Cloning method: Gateway Cloning
  Sequencing primers: 5′ 5’-CGTCTGTTTGTGGATGTACAG-3; 3′ 5’-GGTGGTGCAGATGAACTTCAGG-3’
Resource information
  A portion of this plasmid was derived from a plasmid made by: Citrine sequence (768 bp) includes a N-terminal linker sequence (PGGGGGA) and a C-terminal linker sequence (DPAGAAAPLA) which was amplified from the pAD plasmid described in DeBono et al. 2011 (http://dx.doi.org/10.14288/1.0072411).
Terms and licenses: Academic/Nonprofit Terms; Industry Terms: Not Available to Industry
Depositor comments: For use with Three-way Multi-site Gateway Cloning (Invitrogen).
How to cite: R4pGWB401+Citrine was a gift from George Haughn (Addgene plasmid # 128432 ; http://n2t.net/addgene:128432 ; RRID:Addgene_128432)
