[The description below was written by a language model from this plasmid's Addgene catalogue record and pLannotate feature annotations shown in this document.]
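Description:
R4pGWB401+Citrine is an empty binary Gateway destination vector for plant expression, built on the R4pGWB401 backbone and intended for three-way MultiSite Gateway cloning. The sequenced record is about 11.6 kb. Outside the T-DNA, the backbone carries a ColE1/pBR322-type origin with the bom mobilisation region for E. coli. It also has the pVS1 oriV, RepA and StaA functions, which support replication and stable maintenance in Agrobacterium. An aadA gene provides spectinomycin/streptomycin resistance for bacterial selection. The record lists the plasmid as low copy.

Between the nopaline-type right and left T-DNA borders sits the Gateway cassette, which holds a chloramphenicol resistance gene and the ccdB toxin gene. The 3' side of the cassette is bounded by attR2. The automated annotation labels the 5' site as attB4 plus an attR2 fragment, which is consistent with the attR4 site expected in an R4-type vector. Because ccdB is present, the unrecombined vector must be grown in a ccdB-tolerant strain, and the toxin counter-selects non-recombinant plasmids after the LR reaction.

No plant promoter is annotated upstream of the cassette. In this design the promoter and the coding sequence are supplied by the user from separate entry clones. A Citrine coding sequence with short flanking linkers was ligated immediately downstream of attR2 and is followed by a NOS terminator, so a recombined open reading frame lacking a stop codon is expressed as a C-terminal yellow fluorescent fusion. The depositor describes Citrine as dimeric and acid stable, whereas the annotation notes moderate acid sensitivity.

The T-DNA also carries a NOS promoter–nptII–NOS terminator cassette for kanamycin selection of transformed plants. The associated publication used seed coat-specific promoters to engineer the polysaccharide composition of mucilage cell walls.
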