Features (pLannotate 1.2.2; 31 found; start..end, strand, type, name):
     54..78      -  misc_feature   RB T-DNA repeat: right border repeat from nopaline C58 T-DNA
    144..298     -  CDS            lacZα (fragment): LacZα fragment of β-galactosidase; lacZ fragment
    322..342     +  protein_bind   attB4: mutant version of attB; core recombination site for the Gateway® BP reaction BP Clonase™
    336..445     +  protein_bind   attR2 (fragment): mutant version of attR; recombination site for the Gateway® LR reaction LR Clonase™
    491..521     +  promoter       lac UV5 promoter: E. coli lac promoter with an "up" mutation
    545..574     +  promoter       cat promoter (fragment): promoter of the E. coli cat gene encoding chloramphenicol acetyltransferase
    575..1234    +  CDS            CmR: chloramphenicol acetyltransferase; cat; confers resistance to chloramphenicol
   1413..1571    +  CDS            ccdA (fragment): CCDA_ECO57 - Also known as H, letA. Experimental evidence at protein level: Swiss-Prot protein existence level 1. Antitoxin component of a type II toxin-antitoxin (TA) system which inhibits the post-segregational killing (PSK) of plasmid-free cells, also referred to as a plasmid addiction system. Binds to and blocks the activity of CcdB; will also remove bound CcdB protein from the CcdB-GyrA complex by forming a CcdA-CcdB complex, a process termed rejuvenation. Functions as a transcriptional corepressor for the ccdAB operon, repression also requires CcdB (By similarity). From Escherichia coli
   1576..1878    +  CDS            ccdB: CCDB_ECOLI - Also known as G, letB, letD. Experimental evidence at protein level: Swiss-Prot protein existence level 1. Toxic component of a type II toxin-antitoxin (TA) system, functioning in plasmid maintainence. Responsible for the post- segregational killing (PSK) of plasmid-free cells, also referred to as a plasmid addiction system. Half-life of over 2 hours. Cell killing by CcdB is accompanied by filamentation, defects in chromosome and plasmid segregation, defects in cell division, formation of anucleate cells, decreased DNA synthesis and plasmid loss. Interferes with the activity of DN
   1922..2046    -  protein_bind   attR2: mutant version of attR; recombination site for the Gateway® LR reaction LR Clonase™
   2081..2794    +  CDS            Citrine: Citrine is a basic (constitutively fluorescent) yellow fluorescent protein published in 2001, derived from Aequorea victoria. It has moderate acid sensitivity.
   2844..3096    +  terminator     NOS terminator: nopaline synthase terminator and poly(A) signal
   3151..3173    -  protein_bind   lac operator (fragment): The lac repressor binds to the lac operator to inhibit transcription in E. coli. This inhibition can be relieved by adding lactose or isopropyl-β-D-thiogalactopyranoside (IPTG). lac repressor encoded by lacI
   3177..3207    -  promoter       lac promoter: promoter for the E. coli lac operon
   3222..3243    -  protein_bind   CAP binding site: CAP binding activates transcription in the presence of cAMP. E. coli catabolite activator protein
   3277..3529    -  terminator     NOS terminator: nopaline synthase terminator and poly(A) signal
   3536..3742    -  CDS            ocd (fragment): OCD_AGRFC - Experimental evidence at protein level: Swiss-Prot protein existence level 1. Catalyzes the conversion of L-ornithine into L-proline with release of ammonia. Is involved in the utilization of nopaline, a catabolic pathway that proceeds through L-arginine and L-ornithine to L-proline. Nopaline is a predominant opine in plant cells transformed with Ti plasmid pTiC58. From Agrobacterium fabrum (strain C58 / ATCC 33970) (Agrobacterium tumefaciens (strain C58)).
   3749..3898    -  CDS            ble (fragment): BLE_KLEPN - Experimental evidence at protein level: Swiss-Prot protein existence level 1. Binding protein with a strong affinity to the bleomycin family of antibiotics. Binds to CL990; an antimitotic-antibiotic compound. From Klebsiella pneumoniae.
   3919..4713    -  CDS            NeoR/KanR: aminoglycoside phosphotransferase from Tn5; aph(3')-II (or nptII); confers resistance to neomycin, kanamycin, and G418 (Geneticin®)
   4734..4917    -  promoter       NOS promoter: nopaline synthase promoter NOS promoter
   5123..5147    -  misc_feature   LB T-DNA repeat: left border repeat from nopaline C58 T-DNA
   5406..5429    +  promoter       Pc promoter (fragment): intI1 (promoter lies within the coding sequence); class 1 integron promoter
   5605..5661    +  CDS            GmR (fragment): gentamycin acetyltransferase; aacC1; confers resistance to gentamycin
   5672..6459    +  CDS            SmR (fragment): aminoglycoside adenylyltransferase (Murphy, 1985); aadA; confers resistance to spectinomycin and streptomycin
   6705..7293    +  rep_origin     ori: high-copy-number ColE1/pMB1/pBR322/pUC origin of replication
   7479..7619    -  misc_feature   bom: basis of mobility region from pBR322
   7721..7760    -  CDS            rop (fragment): Rop protein, which maintains plasmids at low copy number; rop
   7963..8157    -  rep_origin     pVS1 oriV: origin of replication for the Pseudomonas plasmid pVS1 (Heeb et al., 2000)
   8223..9296    -  CDS            pVS1 RepA: replication protein from the Pseudomonas plasmid pVS1 (Heeb et al., 2000)
   9725..10354   -  CDS            pVS1 StaA: stability protein from the Pseudomonas plasmid pVS1 (Heeb et al., 2000)
  10914..11315   -  CDS            Y4CG_SINFN (fragment): Protein inferred from homology: Swiss-Prot protein existence level 3. From Sinorhizobium fredii (strain NBRC 101917 / NGR234).
>Addgene plasmid #128432 | R4pGWB401+Citrine | addgene full sequence | sequence record 257650 | Addgene NGS Result
TTTCACGCCCTTTTAAATATCCGATTATTCTAATAAACGCTCTTTTCTCTTAGGTTTACCCGCCAATATA
TCCTGTCAAACACTGATAGTTTAAACTGAAGGCGGGAAACGACAATCTGATCCAAGCTCAAGCTGCTCTA
GCATTCGCCATTCAGGCTGCGCAACTGTTGGGAAGGGCGATCGGTGCGGGCCTCTTCGCTATTACGCCAG
CTGGCGAAAGGGGGATGTGCTGCAAGGCGATTAAGTTGGGTAACGCCAGGGTTTTCCCAGTCACGACGTT
GTAAAACGACGGCCAGTGCCAAGCTTGTGGATCCCCCATCACAACTTTGTATAGAAAAGTTGAACGAGAA
ACGTAAAATGATATAAATATCAATATATTAAATTAGATTTTGCATAAAAAACAGACTACATAATACTGTA
AAACACAACATATCCAGTCACTATGGCGGCCACATTTAAATGTCGAGGGGCCGCATTAGGCACCCCAGGC
TTTACACTTTATGCTTCCGGCTCGTATAATGTGTGGATTTTGAGTTAGGATCCGTCGAGATTTTCAGGAG
CTAAGGAAGCTAAAATGGAGAAAAAAATCACTGGATATACCACCGTTGATATATCCCAATGGCATCGTAA
AGAACATTTTGAGGCATTTCAGTCAGTTGCTCAATGTACCTATAACCAGACCGTTCAGCTGGATATTACG
GCCTTTTTAAAGACCGTAAAGAAAAATAAGCACAAGTTTTATCCGGCCTTTATTCACATTCTTGCCCGCC
TGATGAATGCTCATCCGGAATTCCGTATGGCAATGAAAGACGGTGAGCTGGTGATATGGGATAGTGTTCA
CCCTTGTTACACCGTTTTCCATGAGCAAACTGAAACGTTTTCATCGCTCTGGAGTGAATACCACGACGAT
TTCCGGCAGTTTCTACACATATATTCGCAAGATGTGGCGTGTTACGGTGAAAACCTGGCCTATTTCCCTA
AAGGGTTTATTGAGAATATGTTTTTCGTCTCAGCCAATCCCTGGGTGAGTTTCACCAGTTTTGATTTAAA
CGTGGCCAATATGGACAACTTCTTCGCCCCCGTTTTCACCATGGGCAAATATTATACGCAAGGCGACAAG
GTGCTGATGCCGCTGGCGATTCAGGTTCATCATGCCGTTTGTGATGGCTTCCATGTCGGCAGAATGCTTA
ATGAATTACAACAGTACTGCGATGAGTGGCAGGGCGGGGCGTAAAGATCTGGATCCGGCTTACTAAAAGC
CAGATAACAGTATGCGTATTTGCGCGCTGATTTTTGCGGTATAAGAATATATACTGATATGTATACCCGA
AGTATGTCAAAAAGAGGTATGCTATGAAGCAGCGTATTACAGTGACAGTTGACAGCGACAGCTATCAGTT
GCTCAAGGCATATATGATGTCAATATCTCCGGTCTGGTAAGCACAACCATGCAGAATGAAGCCCGTCGTC
TGCGTGCCGAACGCTGGAAAGCGGAAAATCAGGAAGGGATGGCTGAGGTCGCCCGGTTTATTGAAATGAA
CGGCTCTTTTGCTGACGAGAACAGGGGCTGGTGAAATGCAGTTTAAGGTTTACACCTATAAAAGAGAGAG
CCGTTATCGTCTGTTTGTGGATGTACAGAGTGATATTATTGACACGCCCGGGCGACGGATGGTGATCCCC
CTGGCCAGTGCACGTCTGCTGTCAGATAAAGTCTCCCGTGAACTTTACCCGGTGGTGCATATCGGGGATG
AAAGCTGGCGCATGATGACCACCGATATGGCCAGTGTGCCGGTCTCCGTTATCGGGGAAGAAGTGGCTGA
TCTCAGCCACCGCGAAAATGACATCAAAAACGCCATTAACCTGATGTTCTGGGGAATATAAATGTCAGGC
TCCCTTATACACAGCCAGTCTGCAGGTCGACCATAGTGACTGGATATGTTGTGTTTTACAGTATTATGTA
GTCTGTTTTTTATGCAAAATCTAATTTAATATATTGATATTTATATCATTTTACGTTTCTCGTTCAGCTT
TCTTGTACAAAGTGGTTGATAACAGCGCTCCTGGAGGTGGAGGTGGAGCTGTGAGCAAGGGCGAGGAGCT
GTTCACCGGGGTGGTGCCCATCCTGGTCGAGCTGGACGGCGACGTAAACGGCCACAAGTTCAGCGTGTCC
GGCGAGGGCGAGGGCGATGCCACCTACGGCAAGCTGACCCTGAAGTTCATCTGCACCACCGGCAAGCTGC
CCGTGCCCTGGCCCACCCTCGTGACCACCTTCGGCTACGGCCTGATGTGCTTCGCCCGCTACCCCGACCA
CATGAAGCAGCACGACTTCTTCAAGTCCGCCATGCCCGAAGGCTACGTCCAGGAGCGCACCATCTTCTTC
AAGGACGACGGCAACTACAAGACCCGCGCCGAGGTGAAGTTCGAGGGCGACACCCTGGTGAACCGCATCG
AGCTGAAGGGCATCGACTTCAAGGAGGACGGCAACATCCTGGGGCACAAGCTGGAGTACAACTACAACAG
CCACAACGTCTATATCATGGCCGACAAGCAGAAGAACGGCATCAAGGTGAACTTCAAGATCCGCCACAAC
ATCGAGGACGGCAGCGTGCAGCTCGCCGACCACTACCAGCAGAACACCCCCATCGGCGACGGCCCCGTGC
TGCTGCCCGACAACCACTACCTGAGCTACCAGTCCGCCCTGAGCAAAGACCCCAACGAGAAGCGCGATCA
CATGGTCCTGCTGGAGTTCGTGACCGCCGCCGGGATCACTCTCGGCATGGACGAGCTGTACAAGGATCCT
GCTGGTGCTGCTGCGCCTCTAGCATAAGAGCTCGAATTTCCCCGATCGTTCAAACATTTGGCAATAAAGT
TTCTTAAGATTGAATCCTGTTGCCGGTCTTGCGATGATTATCATATAATTTCTGTTGAATTACGTTAAGC
ATGTAATAATTAACATGTAATGCATGACGTTATTTATGAGATGGGTTTTTATGATTAGAGTCCCGCAATT
ATACATTTAATACGCGATAGAAAACAAAATATAGCGCGCAAACTAGGATAAATTATCGCGCGCGGTGTCA
TCTATGTTACTAGATCGGGAATTGGTTCCGGAACCAATTCGTAATCATGTCATAGCTGTTTCCTGTGTGA
AATTGTTATCCGCTCACAATTCCACACAACATACGAGCCGGAAGCATAAAGTGTAAAGCCTGGGGTGCCT
AATGAGTGAGCTAACTCACATTAGGCTGAATTAGGCGCGCCTATTTCTGAATTCCCGATCTAGTAACATA
GATGACACCGCGCGCGATAATTTATCCTAGTTTGCGCGCTATATTTTGTTTTCTATCGCGTATTAAATGT
ATAATTGCGGGACTCTAATCATAAAAACCCATCTCATAAATAACGTCATGCATTACATGTTAATTATTAC
ATGCTTAACGTAATTCAACAGAAATTATATGATAATCATCGCAAGACCGGCAACAGGATTCAATCTTAAG
AAACTTTATTGCCAAATGTTTGAACGATCGGGGATCATCCGGGTCTGTGGCGGGAACTCCACGAAAATAT
CCGAACGCAGCAAGATATCGCGGTGCATCTCGGTCTTGCCTGGGCAGTCGCCGCCGACGCCGTTGATGTG
GACGCCGGGCCCGATCATATTGTCGCTCAGGATCGTGGCGTTGTGCTTGTCGGCCGTTGCTGTCGTAATG
ATATCGGCACCTTCGACCGCCTGTTCCGCAGAGATCCCGTGGGCGAAGAACTCCAGCATGAGATCCCCGC
GCTGGAGGATCATCCAGCCGGCGTCCCGGAAAACGATTCCGAAGCCCAACCTTTCATAGAAGGCGGCGGT
GGAATCGAAATCTCGTGATGGCAGGTTGGGCGTCGCTTGGTCGGTCATTTCGAACCCCAGAGTCCCGCTC
AGAAGAACTCGTCAAGAAGGCGATAGAAGGCGATGCGCTGCGAATCGGGAGCGGCGATACCGTAAAGCAC
GAGGAAGCGGTCAGCCCATTCGCCGCCAAGCTCTTCAGCAATATCACGGGTAGCCAACGCTATGTCCTGA
TAGCGGTCCGCCACACCCAGCCGGCCACAGTCGATGAATCCAGAAAAGCGGCCATTTTCCACCATGATAT
TCGGCAAGCAGGCATCGCCATGGGTCACGACGAGATCATCGCCGTCGGGCATGCGCGCCTTGAGCCTGGC
GAACAGTTCGGCTGGCGCGAGCCCCTGATGCTCTTCGTCCAGATCATCCTGATCGACAAGACCGGCTTCC
ATCCGAGTACGTGCTCGCTCGATGCGATGTTTCGCTTGGTGGTCGAATGGGCAGGTAGCCGGATCAAGCG
TATGCAGCCGCCGCATTGCATCAGCCATGATGGATACTTTCTCGGCAGGAGCAAGGTGAGATGACAGGAG
ATCCTGCCCCGGCACTTCGCCCAATAGCAGCCAGTCCCTTCCCGCTTCAGTGACAACGTCGAGCACAGCT
GCGCAAGGAACGCCCGTCGTGGCCAGCCACGATAGCCGCGCTGCCTCGTCCTGCAGTTCATTCAGGGCAC
CGGACAGGTCGGTCTTGACAAAAAGAACCGGGCGCCCCTGCGCTGACAGCCGGAACACGGCGGCATCAGA
GCAGCCGATTGTCTGTTGTGCCCAGTCATAGCCGAATAGCCTCTCCACCCAAGCGGCCGGAGAACCTGCG
TGCAATCCATCTTGTTCAATCATGCGAAACGATCCAGATCCGGTGCAGATTATTTGGATTGAGAGTGAAT
ATGAGACTCTAATTGGATACCGAGGGGAATTTATGGAACGTCAGTGGAGCATTTTTGACAAGAAATATTT
GCTAGCTGATAGTGACCTTAGGCGACTTTTGAACGCGCAATAATGGTTTCTGACGTATGTGCTTAGCTCA
TTAAACTCCAGAAACCCGCGGCTGAGTGGCTCCTTCAACGTTGCGGTTCTGTCAGTTCCAAACGTAAAAC
GGCTTGTCCCGCGTCATCGGCGGGGGTCATAACGTGACTCCCTTAATTCTCCGCTCATGATGAATTCAGA
AATAAATTCAGCCTAATTCGGCGTTAATTCAGTACATTAAAAACGTCCGCAATGTGTTATTAAGTTGTCT
AAGCGTCAATTTGTTTACACCACAATATATCCTGCCACCAGCCAGCCAACAGCTCCCCGACCGGCAGCTC
GGCACAAAATCACCACTCGATACAGGCAGCCCATCAGTCCGGGACGGCGTCAGCGGGAGAGCCGTTGTAA
GGCGGCAGACTTTGCTCATGTTACCGATGCTATTCGGAAGAACGGCAACTAAGCTGCCGGGTTTGAAACA
CGGATGATCTCGCGGAGGGTAGCATGTTGATTGTAACGATGACAGAGCGTTGCTGCCTGTGATCAATTCG
GGCACGAACCCAGTGGACATAAGCCTGTTCGGTTCGTAAGCTGTAATGCAAGTAGCGTATGCGCTCACGC
AACTGGTCCAGAACCTTGACCGAACGCAGCGGTGGTAACGGCGCAGTGGCGGTTTTCATGGCTTGTTATG
ACTGTTTTTTTGGGGTACAGTCTATGCCTCGGGCATCCAAGCAGCAAGCGCGTTACGCCGTGGGTCGATG
TTTGATGTTATGGAGCAGCAACGATGTTACGCAGCAGGGCAGTCGCCCTAAAACAAAGTTAAACATCATG
GGGGAAGCGGTGATCGCCGAAGTATCGACTCAACTATCAGAGGTAGTTGGCGTCATCGAGCGCCATCTCG
AACCGACGTTGCTGGCCGTACATTTGTACGGCTCCGCAGTGGATGGCGGCCTGAAGCCACACAGTGATAT
TGATTTGCTGGTTACGGTGACCGTAAGGCTTGATGAAACAACGCGGCGAGCTTTGATCAACGACCTTTTG
GAAACTTCGGCTTCCCCTGGAGAGAGCGAGATTCTCCGCGCTGTAGAAGTCACCATTGTTGTGCACGACG
ACATCATTCCGTGGCGTTATCCAGCTAAGCGCGAACTGCAATTTGGAGAATGGCAGCGCAATGACATTCT
TGCAGGTATCTTCGAGCCAGCCACGATCGACATTGATCTGGCTATCTTGCTGACAAAAGCAAGAGAACAT
AGCGTTGCCTTGGTAGGTCCAGCGGCGGAGGAACTCTTTGATCCGGTTCCTGAACAGGATCTATTTGAGG
CGCTAAATGAAACCTTAACGCTATGGAACTCGCCGCCCGACTGGGCTGGCGATGAGCGAAATGTAGTGCT
TACGTTGTCCCGCATTTGGTACAGCGCAGTAACCGGCAAAATCGCGCCGAAGGATGTCGCTGCCGACTGG
GCAATGGAGCGCCTGCCGGCCCAGTATCAGCCCGTCATACTTGAAGCTAGACAGGCTTATCTTGGACAAG
AAGAAGATCGCTTGGCCTCGCGCGCAGATCAGTTGGAAGAATTTGTCCACTACGTGAAAGGCGAGATCAC
CAAGGTAGTCGGCAAATAATGTCTAGCTAGAAATTCGTTCAAGCCGACGCCGCTTCGCGGCGCGGCTTAA
CTCAAGCGTTAGATGCACTAAGCACATAATTGCTCACAGCCAAACTATCAGGTCAAGTCTGCTTTTATTA
TTTTTAAGCGTGCATAATAAGCCCTACACAAATTGGGAGATATATCATGCATGACCAAAATCCCTTAACG
TGAGTTTTCGTTCCACTGAGCGTCAGACCCCGTAGAAAAGATCAAAGGATCTTCTTGAGATCCTTTTTTT
CTGCGCGTAATCTGCTGCTTGCAAACAAAAAAACCACCGCTACCAGCGGTGGTTTGTTTGCCGGATCAAG
AGCTACCAACTCTTTTTCCGAAGGTAACTGGCTTCAGCAGAGCGCAGATACCAAATACTGTCCTTCTAGT
GTAGCCGTAGTTAGGCCACCACTTCAAGAACTCTGTAGCACCGCCTACATACCTCGCTCTGCTAATCCTG
TTACCAGTGGCTGCTGCCAGTGGCGATAAGTCGTGTCTTACCGGGTTGGACTCAAGACGATAGTTACCGG
ATAAGGCGCAGCGGTCGGGCTGAACGGGGGGTTCGTGCACACAGCCCAGCTTGGAGCGAACGACCTACAC
CGAACTGAGATACCTACAGCGTGAGCTATGAGAAAGCGCCACGCTTCCCGAAGGGAGAAAGGCGGACAGG
TATCCGGTAAGCGGCAGGGTCGGAACAGGAGAGCGCACGAGGGAGCTTCCAGGGGGAAACGCCTGGTATC
TTTATAGTCCTGTCGGGTTTCGCCACCTCTGACTTGAGCGTCGATTTTTGTGATGCTCGTCAGGGGGGCG
GAGCCTATGGAAAAACGCCAGCAACGCGGCCTTTTTACGGTTCCTGGCCTTTTGCTGGCCTTTTGCTCAC
ATGTTCTTTCCTGCGTTATCCCCTGATTCTGTGGATAACCGTATTACCGCCTTTGAGTGAGCTGATACCG
CTCGCCGCAGCCGAACGACCGAGCGCAGCGAGTCAGTGAGCGAGGAAGCGGAAGAGCGCCTGATGCGGTA
TTTTCTCCTTACGCATCTGTGCGGTATTTCACACCGCATATGGTGCACTCTCAGTACAATCTGCTCTGAT
GCCGCATAGTTAAGCCAGTATACACTCCGCTATCGCTACGTGACTGGGTCATGGCTGCGCCCCGACACCC
GCCAACACCCGCTGACGCGCCCTGACGGGCTTGTCTGCTCCCGGCATCCGCTTACAGACAAGCTGTGACC
GTCTCCGGGAGCTGCATGTGTCAGAGGTTTTCACCGTCATCACCGAAACGCGCGAGGCAGGGTGCCTTGA
TGTGGGCGCCGGCGGTCGAGTGGCGACGGCGCGGCTTGTCCGCGCCCTGGTAGATTGCCTGGCCGTAGGC
CAGCCATTTTTGAGCGGCCAGCGGCCGCGATAGGCCGACGCGAAGCGGCGGGGCGTAGGGAGCGCAGCGA
CCGAAGGGTAGGCGCTTTTTGCAGCTCTTCGGCTGTGCGCTGGCCAGACAGTTATGCACAGGCCAGGCGG
GTTTTAAGAGTTTTAATAAGTTTTAAAGAGTTTTAGGCGGAAAAATCGCCTTTTTTCTCTTTTATATCAG
TCACTTACATGTGTGACCGGTTCCCAATGTACGGCTTTGGGTTCCCAATGTACGGGTTCCGGTTCCCAAT
GTACGGCTTTGGGTTCCCAATGTACGTGCTATCCACAGGAAAGAGACCTTTTCGACCTTTTTCCCCTGCT
AGGGCAATTTGCCCTAGCATCTGCTCCGTACATTAGGAACCGGCGGATGCTTCGCCCTCGATCAGGTTGC
GGTAGCGCATGACTAGGATCGGGCCAGCCTGCCCCGCCTCCTCCTTCAAATCGTACTCCGGCAGGTCATT
TGACCCGATCAGCTTGCGCACGGTGAAACAGAACTTCTTGAACTCTCCGGCGCTGCCACTGCGTTCGTAG
ATCGTCTTGAACAACCATCTGGCTTCTGCCTTGCCTGCGGCGCGGCGTGCCAGGCGGTAGAGAAAACGGC
CGATGCCGGGATCGATCAAAAAGTAATCGGGGTGAACCGTCAGCACGTCCGGGTTCTTGCCTTCTGTGAT
CTCGCGGTACATCCAATCAGCTAGCTCGATCTCGATGTACTCCGGCCGCCCGGTTTCGCTCTTTACGATC
TTGTAGCGGCTAATCAAGGCTTCACCCTCGGATACCGTCACCAGGCGGCCGTTCTTGGCCTTCTTCGTAC
GCTGCATGGCAACGTGCGTGGTGTTTAACCGAATGCAGGTTTCTACCAGGTCGTCTTTCTGCTTTCCGCC
ATCGGCTCGCCGGCAGAACTTGAGTACGTCCGCAACGTGTGGACGGAACACGCGGCCGGGCTTGTCTCCC
TTCCCTTCCCGGTATCGGTTCATGGATTCGGTTAGATGGGAAACCGCCATCAGTACCAGGTCGTAATCCC
ACACACTGGCCATGCCGGCCGGCCCTGCGGAAACCTCTACGTGCCCGTCTGGAAGCTCGTAGCGGATCAC
CTCGCCAGCTCGTCGGTCACGCTTCGACAGACGGAAAACGGCCACGTCCATGATGCTGCGACTATCGCGG
GTGCCCACGTCATAGAGCATCGGAACGAAAAAATCTGGTTGCTCGTCGCCCTTGGGCGGCTTCCTAATCG
ACGGCGCACCGGCTGCCGGCGGTTGCCGGGATTCTTTGCGGATTCGATCAGCGGCCGCTTGCCACGATTC
ACCGGGGCGTGCTTCTGCCTCGATGCGTTGCCGCTGGGCGGCCTGCGCGGCCTTCAACTTCTCCACCAGG
TCATCACCCAGCGCCGCGCCGATTTGTACCGGGCCGGATGGTTTGCGACCGCTCACGCCGATTCCTCGGG
CTTGGGGGTTCCAGTGCCATTGCAGGGCCGGCAGACAACCCAGCCGCTTACGCCTGGCCAACCGCCCGTT
CCTCCACACATGGGGCATTCCACGGCGTCGGTGCCTGGTTGTTCTTGATTTTCCATGCCGCCTCCTTTAG
CCGCTAAAATTCATCTACTCATTTATTCATTTGCTCATTTACTCTGGTAGCTGCGCGATGTATTCAGATA
GCAGCTCGGTAATGGTCTTGCCTTGGCGTACCGCGTACATCTTCAGCTTGGTGTGATCCTCCGCCGGCAA
CTGAAAGTTGACCCGCTTCATGGCTGGCGTGTCTGCCAGGCTGGCCAACGTTGCAGCCTTGCTGCTGCGT
GCGCTCGGACGGCCGGCACTTAGCGTGTTTGTGCTTTTGCTCATTTTCTCTTTACCTCATTAACTCAAAT
GAGTTTTGATTTAATTTCAGCGGCCAGCGCCTGGACCTCGCGGGCAGCGTCGCCCTCGGGTTCTGATTCA
AGAACGGTTGTGCCGGCGGCGGCAGTGCCTGGGTAGCTCACGCGCTGCGTGATACGGGACTCAAGAATGG
GCAGCTCGTACCCGGCCAGCGCCTCGGCAACCTCACCGCCGATGCGCGTGCCTTTGATCGCCCGCGACAC
GACAAAGGCCGCTTGTAGCCTTCCATCCGTGACCTCAATGCGCTGCTTAACCAGCTCCACCAGGTCGGCG
GTGGCCCATATGTCGTAAGGGCTTGGCTGCACCGGAATCAGCACGAAGTCGGCTGCCTTGATCGCGGACA
CAGCCAAGTCCGCCGCCTGGGGCGCTCCGTCGATCACTACGAAGTCGCGCCGGCCGATGGCCTTCACGTC
GCGGTCAATCGTCGGGCGGTCGATGCCGACAACGGTTAGCGGTTGATCTTCCCGCACGGCCGCCCAATCG
CGGGCACTGCCCTGGGGATCGGAATCGACTAACAGAACATCGGCCCCGGCGAGTTGCAGGGCGCGGGCTA
GATGGGTTGCGATGGTCGTCTTGCCTGACCCGCCTTTCTGGTTAAGTACAGCGATAACCTTCATGCGTTC
CCCTTGCGTATTTGTTTATTTACTCATCGCATCATATACGCAGCGACCGCATGACGCAAGCTGTTTTACT
CAAATACACATCACCTTTTTAGACGGCGGCGCTCGGTTTCTTCAGCGGCCAAGCTGGCCGGCCAGGCCGC
CAGCTTGGCATCAGACAAACCGGCCAGGATTTCATGCAGCCGCACGGTTGAGACGTGCGCGGGCGGCTCG
AACACGTACCCGGCCGCGATCATCTCCGCCTCGATCTCTTCGGTAATGAAAAACGGTTCGTCCTGGCCGT
CCTGGTGCGGTTTCATGCTTGTTCCTCTTGGCGTTCATTCTCGGCGGCCGCCAGGGCGTCGGCCTCGGTC
AATGCGTCCTCACGGAAGGCACCGCGCCGCCTGGCCTCGGTGGGCGTCACTTCCTCGCTGCGCTCAAGTG
CGCGGTACAGGGTCGAGCGATGCACGCCAAGCAGTGCAGCCGCCTCTTTCACGGTGCGGCCTTCCTGGTC
GATCAGCTCGCGGGCGTGCGCGATCTGTGCCGGGGTGAGGGTAGGGCGGGGGCCAAACTTCACGCCTCGG
GCCTTGGCGGCCTCGCGCCCGCTCCGGGTGCGGTCGATGATTAGGGAACGCTCGAACTCGGCAATGCCGG
CGAACACGGTCAACACCATGCGGCCGGCCGGCGTGGTGGTGTCGGCCCACGGCTCTGCCAGGCTACGCAG
GCCCGCGCCGGCCTCCTGGATGCGCTCGGCAATGTCCAGTAGGTCGCGGGTGCTGCGGGCCAGGCGGTCT
AGCCTGGTCACTGTCACAACGTCGCCAGGGCGTAGGTGGTCAAGCATCCTGGCCAGCTCCGGGCGGTCGC
GCCTGGTGCCGGTGATCTTCTCGGAAAACAGCTTGGTGCAGCCGGCCGCGTGCAGTTCGGCCCGTTGGTT
GGTCAAGTCCTGGTCGTCGGTGCTGACGCGGGCATAGCCCAGCAGGCCAGCGGCGGCGCTCTTGTTCATG
GCGTAATGTCTCCGGTTCTAGTCGCAAGTATTCTACTTTATGCGACTAAAACACGCGACAAGAAAACGCC
AGGAAAAGGGCAGGGCGGCAGCCTGTCGCGTAACTTAGGACTTGTGCGACATGTCGTTTTCAGAAGACGG
CTGCACTGAACGTCAGAAGCCGACTGCACTATAGCAGCGGAGGGGTTGGATCAAAGTACTTTGATCCCGA
GGGGAACCCTGTGGTTGGCATGCACATACAAATGGACGAACGGATAAACCT
